>Addgene plasmid #123298 | pLenti4 Blast RFP-PNRC1 W300A | addgene full sequence | sequence record 239424 | Addgene NGS Result
GCTTACATAACTTACGGTAAATGGCCCGCCTGGCTGACCGCCCAACGACCCCCGCCCATTGACGTCAATA
ATGACGTATGTTCCCATAGTAACGCCAATAGGGACTTTCCATTGACGTCAATGGGTGGAGTATTTACGGT
AAACTGCCCACTTGGCAGTACATCAAGTGTATCATATGCCAAGTACGCCCCCTATTGACGTCAATGACGG
TAAATGGCCCGCCTGGCATTATGCCCAGTACATGACCTTATGGGACTTTCCTACTTGGCAGTACATCTAC
GTATTAGTCATCGCTATTACCATGGTGATGCGGTTTTGGCAGTACATCAATGGGCGTGGATAGCGGTTTG
ACTCACGGGGATTTCCAAGTCTCCACCCCATTGACGTCAATGGGAGTTTGTTTTGGCACCAAAATCAACG
GGACTTTCCAAAATGTCGTAACAACTCCGCCCCATTGACGCAAATGGGCGGTAGGCGTGTACGGTGGGAG
GTCTATATAAGCAGAGCTCTCCCTATCAGTGATAGAGATCTCCCTATCAGTGATAGAGATCGTCGACTAG
TCCAGTGTGGTGGAATTCTGCAGATATCAACAAGTTTGTACAAAAAAGCAGGCTCCGCGGCCGCATGAGC
GAGCTGATCAAGGAGAACATGCACATGAAGCTGTACATGGAGGGCACCGTGAACAACCACCACTTCAAGT
GCACATCCGAGGGCGAAGGCAAGCCCTACGAGGGCACCCAGACCATGAAGATCAAGGTGGTCGAGGGCGG
CCCTCTCCCCTTCGCCTTCGACATCCTGGCTACCAGCTTCATGTACGGCAGCAAAGCCTTCATCAACCAC
ACCCAGGGCATCCCCGACTTCTTTAAGCAGTCCTTCCCTGAGGGCTTCACATGGGAGAGAATCACCACAT
ACGAAGACGGGGGCGTGCTGACCGCTACCCAGGACACCAGCTTCCAGAACGGCTGCATCATCTACAACGT
CAAGATCAACGGGGTGAACTTCCCATCCAACGGCCCTGTGATGCAGAAGAAAACACGCGGCTGGGAGGCC
AACACCGAGATGCTGTACCCCGCTGACGGCGGCCTGAGAGGCCACAGCCAGATGGCCCTGAAGCTCGTGG
GCGGGGGCTACCTGCACTGCTCCTTCAAGACCACATACAGATCCAAGAAACCCGCTAAGAACCTCAAGAT
GCCCGGCTTCCACTTCGTGGACCACAGACTGGAAAGAATCAAGGAGGCCGACAAAGAGACCTACGTCGAG
CAGCACGAGATGGCTGTGGCCAAGTACTGCGACCTCCCTAGCAAACTGGGGCACAGAGCGGCCGCCCCCT
TCACCATGACTGTCGTCTCCGTCCCGCAGCGGGAGCCGCTCGTCCTGGGTGGCCGCCTTGCGCCGCTTGG
CTTTTCCTCCCGAGGTTACTTTGGGGCCCTCCCGATGGTGACCACGGCTCCGCCTCCTTTACCCCGGATC
CCGGACCCCCGGGCACTGCCCCCGACCCTCTTCCTTCCTCATTTCCTAGGGGGAGATGGCCCGTGTCTGA
CCCCCCAGCCTCGCGCTCCAGCAGCTCTGCCCAACCGCAGCCTCGCCGTGGCGGGAGGCACTCCTCGGGC
AGCGCCGAAGAAGCGGCGAAAGAAGAAGGTGCGGGCCAGCCCCGCAGGGCAGCTGCCCAGCCGCTTCCAC
CAGTACCAGCAGCACCGGCCGAGTCTGGAGGGCGGCCGGAGCCCCGCGACCGGCCCGAGCGGAGCGCAGG
AGGTCCCGGGCCCGGCCGCCGCCTTGGCCCCGAGTCCTGCAGCCGCAGCCGGCACGGAGGGAGCCAGCCC
CGACCTTGCCCCGCTGCGGCCCGCGGCTCCCGGCCAAACCCCCCTCAGGAAAGAGGTTTTAAAATCAAAG
ATGGGAAAATCGGAGAAAATTGCCCTTCCCCATGGCCAGCTTGTTCATGGTATACACTTGTATGAGCAAC
CAAAGATAAACAGACAGAAAAGCAAATATAACTTGCCACTAACCAAGATCACCTCTGCAAAAAGAAATGA
AAACAACTTTTGGCAGGATTCTGTTTCATCTGACAGAATTCAGAAGCAGGAAAAAAAGCCTTTTAAAAAT
ACCGAGAACATTAAAAATTCGCATTTGAAGAAATCAGCATTTCTAACTGAAGTGAGCCAAAAGGAAAATT
ATGCTGGGGCAAAGTTTAGTGATCCACCTTCTCCTAGTGTTCTTCCAAAGCCTCCTAGTCACGCGATGGG
AAGCACTGTTGAAAATTCCAACCAAAACAGGGAGCTGATGGCAGTACACTTAAAAACGCTCCTCAAAGTT
CAAACTTAGAAGGGTGGGCGCGCCGACCCAGCTTTCTTGTACAAAGTGGTTGATATCCAGCACAGTGGCG
GCCGCTCGAGTCTAGAGGGCCCGCGGTTCGAAGGTAAGCCTATCCCTAACCCTCTCCTCGGTCTCGATTC
TACGCGTACCGGTTGTTGACAATTAATCATCGGCATAGTATATCGGCATAGTATAATACGACAAGGTGAG
GAACTAAACCATGGCCAAGCCTTTGTCTCAAGAAGAATCCACCCTCATTGAAAGAGCAACGGCTACAATC
AACAGCATCCCCATCTCTGAAGACTACAGCGTCGCCAGCGCAGCTCTCTCTAGCGACGGCCGCATCTTCA
CTGGTGTCAATGTATATCATTTTACTGGGGGACCTTGTGCAGAACTCGTGGTGCTGGGCACTGCTGCTGC
TGCGGCAGCTGGCAACCTGACTTGTATCGTCGCGATCGGAAATGAGAACAGGGGCATCTTGAGCCCCTGC
GGACGGTGCCGACAGGTGCTTCTCGATCTGCATCCTGGGATCAAAGCCATAGTGAAGGACAGTGATGGAC
AGCCGACGGCAGTTGGGATTCGTGAATTGCTGCCCTCTGGTTATGTGTGGGAGGGCTAAGGTACCTTTAA
GACCAATGACTTACAAGGCAGCTGTAGATCTTAGCCACTTTTTAAAAGAAAAGGGGGGACTGGAAGGGCT
AATTCACTCCCAACGAAGACAAGATCTGCTTTTTGCTTGTACTGGGTCTCTCTGGTTAGACCAGATCTGA
GCCTGGGAGCTCTCTGGCTAACTAGGGAACCCACTGCTTAAGCCTCAATAAAGCTTGCCTTGAGTGCTTC
AAGTAGTGTGTGCCCGTCTGTTGTGTGACTCTGGTAACTAGAGATCCCTCAGACCCTTTTAGTCAGTGTG
GAAAATCTCTAGCAGTAGTAGTTCATGTCATCTTATTATTCAGTATTTATAACTTGCAAAGAAATGAATA
TCAGAGAGTGAGAGGAACTTGTTTATTGCAGCTTATAATGGTTACAAATAAAGCAATAGCATCACAAATT
TCACAAATAAAGCATTTTTTTCACTGCATTCTAGTTGTGGTTTGTCCAAACTCATCAATGTATCTTATCA
TGTCTGGCTCTAGCTATCCCGCCCCTAACTCCGCCCATCCCGCCCCTAACTCCGCCCAGTTCCGCCCATT
CTCCGCCCCATGGCTGACTAATTTTTTTTATTTATGCAGAGGCCGAGGCCGCCTCGGCCTCTGAGCTATT
CCAGAAGTAGTGAGGAGGCTTTTTTGGAGGCCTAGGGACGTACCCAATTCGCCCTATAGTGAGTCGTATT
ACGCGCGCTCACTGGCCGTCGTTTTACAACGTCGTGACTGGGAAAACCCTGGCGTTACCCAACTTAATCG
CCTTGCAGCACATCCCCCTTTCGCCAGCTGGCGTAATAGCGAAGAGGCCCGCACCGATCGCCCTTCCCAA
CAGTTGCGCAGCCTGAATGGCGAATGGG
[124 nt withheld, positions 3809-3932]
C
[91 nt withheld, positions 3934-4024]
A
[49 nt withheld, positions 4026-4074]
CCTTTGACGTTGGAGTCCACGTTCTTT
[37 nt withheld, positions 4102-4138]
ACCCTATCTCGGTCTATTCTTTTGATTTATAAGGGATTTTGCCGATTTCGGCCTATTGGTTAAAAAATGA
GCTGATTTAACAAAAATTTAACGCGAATTTTAACAAAATATTAACGCTTACAATTTAGGTGGCACTTTTC
GGGGAAATGTGCGCGGAACCCCTATTTGTTTATTTTTCTAAATACATTCAAATATGTATCCGCTCATGAG
ACAATAACCCTGATAAATGCTTCAATAATATTGAAAAAGGAAGAGTATGAGTATTCAACATTTCCGTGTC
GCCCTTATTCCCTTTTTTGCGGCATTTTGCCTTCCTGTTTTTGCTCACCCAGAAACGCTGGTGAAAGTAA
AAGATGCTGAAGATCAGTTGGGTGCACGAGTGGGTTACATCGAACTGGATCTCAACAGCGGTAAGATCCT
TGAGAGTTTTCGCCCCGAAGAACGTTTTCCAATGATGAGCACTTTTAAAGTTCTGCTATGTGGCGCGGTA
TTATCCCGTATTGACGCCGGGCAAGAGCAACTCGGTCGCCGCATACACTATTCTCAGAATGACTTGGTTG
AGTACTCACCAGTCACAGAAAAGCATCTTACGGATGGCATGACAGTAAGAGAATTATGCAGTGCTGCCAT
AACCATGAGTGATAACACTGCGGCCAACTTACTTCTGACAACGATCGGAGGACCGAAGGAGCTAACCGCT
TTTTTGCACAACATGGGGGATCATGTAACTCGCCTTGATCGTTGGGAACCGGAGCTGAATGAAGCCATAC
CAAACGACGAGCGTGACACCACGATGCCTGTAGCAATGGCAACAACGTTGCGCAAACTATTAACTGGCGA
ACTACTTACTCTAGCTTCCCGGCAACAATTAATAGACTGGATGGAGGCGGATAAAGTTGCAGGACCACTT
CTGCGCTCGGCCCTTCCGGCTGGCTGGTTTATTGCTGATAAATCTGGAGCCGGTGAGCGTGGGTCTCGCG
GTATCATTGCAGCACTGGGGCCAGATGGTAAGCCCTCCCGTATCGTAGTTATCTACACGACGGGGAGTCA
GGCAACTATGGATGAACGAAATAGACAGATCGCTGAGATAGGTGCCTCACTGATTAAGCATTGGTAACTG
TCAGACCAAGTTTACTCATATATACTTTAGATTGATTTAAAACTTCATTTTTAATTTAAAAGGATCTAGG
TGAAGATCCTTTTTGATAATCTCATGACCAAAATCCCTTAACGTGAGTTTTCGTTCCACTGAGCGTCAGA
CCCCGTAGAAAAGATCAAAGGATCTTCTTGAGATCCTTTTTTTCTGCGCGTAATCTGCTGCTTGCAAACA
AAAAAACCACCGCTACCAGCGGTGGTTTGTTTGCCGGATCAAGAGCTACCAACTCTTTTTCCGAAGGTAA
CTGGCTTCAGCAGAGCGCAGATACCAAATACTGTTCTTCTAGTGTAGCCGTAGTTAGGCCACCACTTCAA
GAACTCTGTAGCACCGCCTACATACCTCGCTCTGCTAATCCTGTTACCAGTGGCTGCTGCCAGTGGCGAT
AAGTCGTGTCTTACCGGGTTGGACTCAAGACGATAGTTACCGGATAAGGCGCAGCGGTCGGGCTGAACGG
GGGGTTCGTGCACACAGCCCAGCTTGGAGCGAACGACCTACACCGAACTGAGATACCTACAGCGTGAGCT
ATGAGAAAGCGCCACGCTTCCCGAAGGGAGAAAGGCGGACAGGTATCCGGTAAGCGGCAGGGTCGGAACA
GGAGAGCGCACGAGGGAGCTTCCAGGGGGAAACGCCTGGTATCTTTATAGTCCTGTCGGGTTTCGCCACC
TCTGACTTGAGCGTCGATTTTTGTGATGCTCGTCAGGGGGGAGGAGCCTATGGAAAAACGCCAGCAACGC
GGCCTTTTTACGGTTCCTGGCCTTTTGCTGGCCTTTTGCTCACATGTTCTTTCCTGCGTTATCCCCTGAT
TCTGTGGATAACCGTATTACCGCCTTTGAGTGAGCTGATACCGCTCGCCGCAGCCGAACGACCGAGCGCA
GCGAGTCAGTGAGCGAGGAAGCGGAAGAGCGCCCAATACGCAAACCGCCTCTCCCCGCGCGTTGGCCGAT
TCATTAATGCAGCTGGCACGACAGGTTTCCCGACTGGAAAGCGGGCAGTGAGCGCAACGCAATTAATGTG
AGTTAGCTCACTCATTAGGCACCCCAGGCTTTACACTTTATGCTTCCGGCTCGTATGTTGTGTGGAATTG
TGAGCGGATAACAATTTCACACAGGAAACAGCTATGACCATGATTACGCCAAGCGCGCAATTAACCCTCA
CTAAAGGGAACAAAAGCTGGAGCTGCAAGCTTAATGTAGTCTTATGCAATACTCTTGTAGTCTTGCAACA
TGGTAACGATGAGTTAGCAACATGCCTTACAAGGAGAGAAAAAGCACCGTGCATGCCGATTGGTGGAAGT
AAGGTGGTACGATCGTGCCTTATTAGGAAGGCAACAGACGGGTCTGACATGGATTGGACGAACCACTGAA
TTGCCGCATTGCAGAGATATTGTATTTAAGTGCCTAGCTCGATACATAAACGGGTCTCTCTGGTTAGACC
AGATCTGAGCCTGGGAGCTCTCTGGCTAACTAGGGAACCCACTGCTTAAGCCTCAATAAAGCTTGCCTTG
AGTGCTTCAAGTAGTGTGTGCCCGTCTGTTGTGTGACTCTGGTAACTAGAGATCCCTCAGACCCTTTTAG
TCAGTGTGGAAAATCTCTAGCAGTGGCGCCCGAACAGGGACTTGAAAGCGAAAGGGAAACCAGAGGAGCT
CTCTCGACGCAGGACTCGGCTTGCTGAAGCGCGCACGGCAAGAGGCGAGGGGCGGCGACTGGTGAGTACG
CCAAAAATTTTGACTAGCGGAGGCTAGAAGGAGAGAGATGGGTGCGAGAGCGTCAGTATTAAGCGGGGGA
GAATTAGATCGCGATGGGAAAAAATTCGGTTAAGGCCAGGGGGAAAGAAAAAATATAAATTAAAACATAT
AGTATGGGCAAGCAGGGAGCTAGAACGATTCGCAGTTAATCCTGGCCTGTTAGAAACATCAGAAGGCTGT
AGACAAATACTGGGACAGCTACAACCATCCCTTCAGACAGGATCAGAAGAACTTAGATCATTATATAATA
CAGTAGCAACCCTCTATTGTGTGCATCAAAGGATAGAGATAAAAGACACCAAGGAAGCTTTAGACAAGAT
AGAGGAAGAGCAAAACAAAAGTAAGACCACCGCACAGCAAGCGGCCGCTGATCTTCAGACCTGGAGGAGG
AGATATGAGGGACAATTGGAGAAGTGAATTATATAAATATAAAGTAGTAAAAATTGAACCATTAGGAGTA
GCACCCACCAAGGCAAAGAGAAGAGTGGTGCAGAGAGAAAAAAGAGCAGTGGGAATAGGAGCTTTGTTCC
TTGGGTTCTTGGGAGCAGCAGGAAGCACTATGGGCGCAGCGTCAATGACGCTGACGGTACAGGCCAGACA
ATTATTGTCTGGTATAGTGCAGCAGCAGAACAATTTGCTGAGGGCTATTGAGGCGCAACAGCATCTGTTG
CAACTCACAGTCTGGGGCATCAAGCAGCTCCAGGCAAGAATCCTGGCTGTGGAAAGATACCTAAAGGATC
AACAGCTCCTGGGGATTTGGGGTTGCTCTGGAAAACTCATTTGCACCACTGCTGTGCCTTGGAATGCTAG
TTGGAGTAATAAATCTCTGGAACAGATTTGGAATCACACGACCTGGATGGAGTGGGACAGAGAAATTAAC
AATTACACAAGCTTAATACACTCCTTAATTGAAGAATCGCAAAACCAGCAAGAAAAGAATGAACAAGAAT
TATTGGAATTAGATAAATGGGCAAGTTTGTGGAATTGGTTTAACATAACAAATTGGCTGTGGTATATAAA
ATTATTCATAATGATAGTAGGAGGCTTGGTAGGTTTAAGAATAGTTTTTGCTGTACTTTCTATAGTGAAT
AGAGTTAGGCAGGGATATTCACCATTATCGTTTCAGACCCACCTCCCAACCCCGAGGGGACCCGACAGGC
CCGAAGGAATAGAAGAAGAAGGTGGAGAGAGAGACAGAGACAGATCCATTCGATTAGTGAACGGATCTCG
ACGGTATCGATAAGCTTGGGAGTTCC
Features (pLannotate 1.2.2; 33 found; start..end, strand, type, name):
      3..304     +  enhancer       CMV enhancer: human cytomegalovirus immediate early enhancer
    305..508     +  promoter       CMV promoter: human cytomegalovirus (CMV) immediate early promoter
    510..529     +  promoter       PLtetO-1 promoter (fragment): modified phage lambda PL promoter with tet operator sites (Lutz and Bujard, 1997)
    531..550     +  promoter       PLtetO-1 promoter (fragment): modified phage lambda PL promoter with tet operator sites (Lutz and Bujard, 1997)
    590..614     +  protein_bind   attB1: mutant version of attB; recombination site for the Gateway® BP reaction BP Clonase™
    625..1317    +  CDS            TurboRFP: TurboRFP is a basic (constitutively fluorescent) orange fluorescent protein published in 2007, derived from Entacmaea quadricolor. It has low acid sensitivity.
   1336..2316    +  CDS            PNRC1: PNRC1_HUMAN - Also known as PROL2. Experimental evidence at protein level: Swiss-Prot protein existence level 1. Nuclear receptor coactivator. May play a role in signal transduction. From Homo sapiens (Human).
   2336..2360    -  protein_bind   attB2: mutant version of attB; recombination site for the Gateway® BP reaction BP Clonase™
   2413..2454    +  CDS            V5 tag: epitope tag from simian virus 5
   2465..2512    +  promoter       EM7 promoter: synthetic bacterial promoter&nbsp
   2531..2929    +  CDS            BSD: blasticidin S deaminase; Aspergillus terreus BSD; confers resistance to blasticidin
   2922..2999    +  CDS            nef (fragment): NEF_HV1Z2 - Experimental evidence at protein level: Swiss-Prot protein existence level 1. Extracellular Nef protein targets CD4(+) T-lymphocytes for apoptosis by interacting with CXCR4 surface receptors. From Human immunodeficiency virus type 1 group M subtype D (isolate Z2/CDC-Z34) (HIV-1).
   3001..3234    +  LTR            3' LTR (ΔU3): self-inactivating 3' long terminal repeat (LTR) from HIV-1
   3306..3427    +  polyA_signal   SV40 poly(A) signal: SV40 polyadenylation signal
   3467..3602    +  rep_origin     SV40 ori: SV40 origin of replication
   3623..3641    -  promoter       T7 promoter: promoter for bacteriophage T7 RNA polymerase
   3649..3804    +  CDS            lacZα (fragment): LacZα fragment of β-galactosidase; lacZ fragment
   3809..4237    +  rep_origin     f1 ori (sequence partly withheld): f1 bacteriophage origin of replication; arrow indicates direction of (+) strand synthesis
   4290..4394    +  promoter       AmpR promoter: bla
   4395..5255    +  CDS            AmpR: β-lactamase; bla; confers resistance to ampicillin, carbenicillin, and related antibiotics
   5426..6014    +  rep_origin     ori: high-copy-number ColE1/pMB1/pBR322/pUC origin of replication
   6197..6289    +  CDS            lacI (fragment): lac repressor; lacI; The lac repressor binds to the lac operator to inhibit transcription in E. coli. This inhibition can be relieved by adding lactose or isopropyl-β-D-thiogalactopyranoside (IPTG).
   6302..6323    +  protein_bind   CAP binding site: CAP binding activates transcription in the presence of cAMP. E. coli catabolite activator protein
   6338..6368    +  promoter       lac promoter: promoter for the E. coli lac operon
   6376..6392    +  protein_bind   lac operator: The lac repressor binds to the lac operator to inhibit transcription in E. coli. This inhibition can be relieved by adding lactose or isopropyl-β-D-thiogalactopyranoside (IPTG). lac repressor encoded by lacI
   6437..6455    +  promoter       T3 promoter: promoter for bacteriophage T3 RNA polymerase
   6483..6709    +  promoter       RSV promoter: Rous sarcoma virus enhancer/promoter
   6710..6890    +  LTR            5' LTR (truncated): truncated 5' long terminal repeat (LTR) from HIV-1
   6937..7062    +  misc_feature   HIV-1 Ψ: packaging signal of human immunodeficiency virus type 1
   7046..7409    +  CDS            HIV-1 gag (fragment): gag protein from human immunodeficiency virus 1; gag
   7555..7788    +  misc_feature   RRE: The Rev response element (RRE) of HIV-1 allows for Rev-dependent mRNA export from the nucleus to the cytoplasm.
   8165..8265    +  CDS            Rev (fragment): human immunodeficiency virus 1 (HIV-1) Rev protein; rev; enhances nuclear export of unspliced and incompletely spliced viral mRNAs
   8266..8286    -  misc_feature   MCS (fragment): pBluescript multiple cloning site
