[The description below was written by a language model from this plasmid's Addgene catalogue record and pLannotate feature annotations shown in this document.]
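Description:
pLenti4 Blast RFP-PNRC1 W300A is a lentiviral mammalian expression plasmid built on the pLenti4 backbone, in which the original Zeocin resistance cassette has been replaced with blasticidin resistance. It is maintained in E. coli through a high-copy ColE1/pUC-type origin and the AmpR β-lactamase gene, and it also carries f1 and SV40 origins. The viral portion has a third-generation, self-inactivating layout. A chimeric RSV promoter/truncated HIV-1 5' LTR drives the genomic RNA, followed by the Ψ packaging signal, a gag fragment and the Rev response element. A ΔU3 3' LTR and SV40 polyadenylation signal close the transfer cassette. Packaging functions are not encoded and must be supplied in trans.

The payload is human PNRC1 carrying the W300A substitution, fused at its N-terminus to the orange-red fluorescent protein TurboRFP. The fusion sits between attB1 and attB2 sites, indicating Gateway recombination into the vector. It is expressed from the CMV immediate-early enhancer/promoter. Two tet operator sequences lie between the promoter and the RFP; the depositor notes that these could repress expression in cells containing TetR but have no effect in a standard transfection. A V5 tag is annotated downstream of attB2, but the record does not say whether it is translated in frame with the insert. The blasticidin S deaminase gene follows, preceded only by the bacterial EM7 promoter in the annotation; no separate mammalian promoter for it is listed.

The construct is intended for transient or stable, blasticidin-selectable expression of fluorescently tagged mutant PNRC1. It was deposited with a study of PNRC1 as a tumour suppressor that recruits the decapping complex to the nucleolus. The record does not state the functional consequence of W300A.
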