Addgene plasmid #123298: pLenti4 Blast RFP-PNRC1 W300A
Purpose: Mammalian expression of PNRC1-W300A mutant N-RFP
Depositing lab: Giovanni Tonon. Depositing organization: Ospedale San Raffaele. Publication: Tumor suppressor PNRC1 blocks rRNA maturation by recruiting the decapping complex to the nucleolus. Gaviraghi M, Vivori C, Pareja Sanchez Y, Invernizzi F, Cattaneo A, Santoliquido BM, Frenquelli M, Segalla S, Bachi A, Doglioni C, Pelechano V, Cittaro D, Tonon G. EMBO J. 2018 Dec 3;37(23). pii: embj.201899179. doi: 10.15252/embj.201899179. Epub 2018 Oct 29. PubMed 30373810.
Backbone
  Vector backbone: pLenti4
  Modifications to backbone: Zeocin resistance replaced with Blasticidin resistance
  Vector type: Mammalian Expression, Lentiviral
  Selectable markers: Blasticidin
Growth in bacteria
  Bacterial resistance: Ampicillin, 100 μg/mL
  Growth temperature: 37°C
  Growth strain: NEB Stable
  Copy number: High Copy
Gene/Insert
  Gene/Insert name: PNRC1
  Species: H. sapiens (human)
  Mutation: W300A
  Entrez Gene: PNRC1 (a.k.a. B4-2, PNAS-145, PROL2, PRR2)
  Tag / fusion protein: turboRFP (N terminal on insert)
Terms and licenses: Academic/Nonprofit Terms; Industry Terms: Not Available to Industry
Depositor comments: Two TetO operators exist between CMV and RFP which may impact expression in the presence of TetR. The expression is unaffected in a standard transfection.
How to cite: pLenti4 Blast RFP-PNRC1 W300A was a gift from Giovanni Tonon (Addgene plasmid # 123298 ; http://n2t.net/addgene:123298 ; RRID:Addgene_123298)
